>Addgene plasmid #203322 | pMYT006 | addgene full sequence | sequence record 398418 | Addgene NGS Result
AGTCGGTCTCAAACGAAAGGGTGCAACGCGCGAAAAAGTGAGAACAGCCTTCCCTTTCGGGCGACATTGA
GCGTCTAACCATAGTTAACGACCCAACCGCGTTTTCTTCAAATTTGAACTCGCCGAGCTCACAAATAATT
CATTAGCGCTGTTCCAAAATTTTCGCCTCACTGTGCGAAGCTATTGGAATGGAGTGTATTTGGTGGCTCA
AAAAAAGAGCACAATAGTTAACTCGTCGTTGTTGAAGAAACGCCCGTAGAGATATGTGGTTTCTCATGCT
GTTATTTGTTATTGCCCACTTTGTTGATTTCAAAATCTTTTCTCACCCCCTTCCCCGTTCACGAAGCCAG
CCAGTGGATCGTAAATACTAGCAATAAGTCTTGACCTAAAAAATATAAAAGCTAATTGTGAGCGGATAAC
AAACAGCACTGTTGGGCCTGAGTGGAGGCGCCGGTGAATTGTGAGCGGATAACAAGTTAAACACACATAA
ACAAACAAATTAAAAAAGATCTATGTGAGACCAGACCAATAAAAAACGCCCGGCGGCAACCGAGCGTTCT
GAACAAATCCAGATGGAGTTCTGAGGTCATTACTGGATCTATCAACAGGAGTCCAAGCGAGCTCGATATC
AAATTACGCCCCGCCCTGCCACTCATCGCAGTACTGTTGTAATTCATTAAGCATTCTGCCGACATGGAAG
CCATCACAAACGGCATGATGAACCTGAATCGCCAGCGGCATCAGCACCTTGTCGCCTTGCGTATAATATT
TGCCCATGGTGAAAACGGGGGCGAAGAAGTTGTCCATATTGGCCACGTTTAAATCAAAACTGGTGAAACT
CACCCAGGGATTGGCTGAAACGAAAAACATATTCTCAATAAACCCTTTAGGGAAATAGGCCAGGTTTTCA
CCGTAACACGCCACATCTTGCGAATATATGTGTAGAAACTGCCGGAAATCGTCGTGGTATTCACTCCAGA
GCGATGAAAACGTTTCAGTTTGCTCATGGAAAACGGTGTAACAAGGGTGAACACTATCCCATATCACCAG
CTCACCGTCTTTCATTGCCATACGAAATTCCGGATGAGCATTCATCAGGCGGGCAAGAATGTGAATAAAG
GCCGGATAAAACTTGTGCTTATTTTTCTTTACGGTCTTTAAAAAGGCCGTAATATCCAGCTGAACGGTCT
GGTTATAGGTACATTGAGCAACTGACTGAAATGCCTCAAAATGTTCTTTACGATGCCATTGGGATATATC
AACGGTGGTATATCCAGTGATTTTTTTCTCCATTTTAGCTTCCTTAGCTCCTGAAAATCTCGATAACTCA
AAAAATACGCCCGGTAGTGATCTTATTTCATTATGGTGAAAGTTGGAACCTCTTACGTGCCCGATCAATC
ATGACCAAAATCCCTTAACGTGAGTTTTCGTTCCACTGAGCGTCAGACCCCGTAGAAAAGATCAAAGGAT
CTTCTTGAGATCCTTTTTTTCTGCGCGTAATCTGCTGCTTGCAAACAAAAAAACCACCGCTACCAGCGGT
GGTTTGTTTGCCGGATCAAGAGCTACCAACTCTTTTTCCGAAGGTAACTGGCTTCAGCAGAGCGCAGATA
CCAAATACTGTTCTTCTAGTGTAGCCGTAGTTAGGCCACCACTTCAAGAACTCTGTAGCACCGCCTACAT
ACCTCGCTCTGCTAATCCTGTTACCAGTGGCTGCTGCCAGTGGCGATAAGTCGTGTCTTACCGGGTTGGA
CTCAAGACGATAGTTACCGGATAAGGCGCAGCGGTCGGGCTGAACGGGGGGTTCGTGCACACAGCCCAGC
TTGGAGCGAACGACCTACACCGAACTGAGATACCTACAGCGTGAGCTATGAGAAAGCGCCACGCTTCCCG
AAGGGAGAAAGGCGGACAGGTATCCGGTAAGCGGCAGGGTCGGAACAGGAGAGCGCACGAGGGAGCTTCC
AGGGGGAAACGCCTGGTATCTTTATAGTCCTGTCGGGTTTCGCCACCTCTGACTTGAGCGTCGATTTTTG
TGATGCTCGTCAGGGGGGCGGAGCCTATGGAAAAACGCCAGCAACGCGGCCTTTTTACGGTTCCTGGCCT
TTTGCTGGCCTTTTGCTCACATGTTCTTTCCTGCGTTATCCCCTGATTCTGTGGATAACCGT
Features (pLannotate 1.2.2; 7 found; start..end, strand, type, name):
    406..422     +  protein_bind   lac operator: The lac repressor binds to the lac operator to inhibit transcription in E. coli. This inhibition can be relieved by adding lactose or isopropyl-β-D-thiogalactopyranoside (IPTG). lac repressor encoded by lacI
    459..475     +  protein_bind   lac operator: The lac repressor binds to the lac operator to inhibit transcription in E. coli. This inhibition can be relieved by adding lactose or isopropyl-β-D-thiogalactopyranoside (IPTG). lac repressor encoded by lacI
    478..499     +  promoter       GAP promoter (fragment): S. cerevisiae TDH3; promoter for glyceraldehyde-3-phosphate dehydrogenase
    529..563     -  terminator     lambda t0 terminator: minimal transcription terminator from phage lambda (Scholtissek and Grosse, 1987)
    637..1293    -  CDS            cat: CAT_ECOLX - Experimental evidence at protein level: Swiss-Prot protein existence level 1. This enzyme is an effector of chloramphenicol resistance in bacteria. From Escherichia coli. This protein is used as a marker in many commonly used cloning vectors, such as pACYC184.
   1294..1391    -  promoter       cat promoter: promoter of the E. coli cat gene encoding chloramphenicol acetyltransferase
   1475..2063    +  rep_origin     ori: high-copy-number ColE1/pMB1/pBR322/pUC origin of replication
