[The description below was written by a language model from this plasmid's Addgene catalogue record and pLannotate feature annotations shown in this document.]
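Description:
pMYT006 is a small (about 2.2 kb) Golden Gate/MoClo part plasmid built in the pYTK001 entry backbone of the yeast toolkit (YTK). It stores a synthetic promoter, pLacHTA1, formatted as a Type 2 part, the promoter position in the YTK assembly standard. This makes it compatible with both the YTK hierarchy and the multiplex yeast toolkit (MYT) extension for engineering Saccharomyces cerevisiae. The plasmid is a storage and donor vector for E. coli only. It carries a high-copy ColE1/pUC-type origin and a chloramphenicol acetyltransferase (cat) gene driven by its own promoter and followed by a lambda t0 terminator. The feature table shows no yeast origin or yeast selectable marker, as expected for a part plasmid that is not meant to be maintained in yeast.

The annotated payload contains two lac operator sites, which are binding sites for the LacI repressor, followed closely by a short fragment matching the S. cerevisiae TDH3 (GAP) promoter. The part name suggests an HTA1-derived yeast promoter modified with lac operators. However, the automated annotation does not label any HTA1 sequence, and the record gives no further detail on the promoter's architecture. Operators placed this way would be expected to make transcription repressible by LacI and inducible with IPTG when the repressor is supplied in the host, though the record does not describe its regulatory behaviour. In practice the part would be combined by Type IIS assembly with a coding sequence, a terminator and connector parts to build yeast transcription units and multigene constructs.
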