Addgene plasmid #203322: pMYT006
Purpose: Encodes pLacHTA1 as a Type 2 part to be used in the Dueber YTK and Ellis MYT systems
Depositing lab: Tom Ellis. Depositing organization: Imperial College London. Publication: A Multiplex MoClo Toolkit for Extensive and Flexible Engineering of Saccharomyces cerevisiae. Shaw WM, Khalil AS, Ellis T. ACS Synth Biol. 2023 Nov 6. doi: 10.1021/acssynbio.3c00423. PubMed 37930278.
Backbone
  Vector backbone: pYTK001
  Backbone manufacturer: John Dueber
  Vector type: Synthetic Biology
Growth in bacteria
  Bacterial resistance: Chloramphenicol, 25 μg/mL
  Growth temperature: 37°C
  Growth strain: DH5alpha
  Copy number: High Copy
Gene/Insert
  Gene/Insert name: pLacHTA1
  Species: Synthetic
Terms and licenses: Academic/Nonprofit Terms; Industry Terms: Not Available to Industry
How to cite: pMYT006 was a gift from Tom Ellis (Addgene plasmid # 203322 ; http://n2t.net/addgene:203322 ; RRID:Addgene_203322)
